>Addgene plasmid #127814 | mCherry2-mEGFP | addgene full sequence | sequence record 247803 | Addgene NGS Result
GACATTGATTATTGACTAGTTATTAATAGTAATCAATTACGGGGTCATTAGTTCATAGCCCATATATGGA
GTTCCGCGTTACATAACTTACGGTAAATGGCCCGCCTGGCTGACCGCCCAACGACCCCCGCCCATTGACG
TCAATAATGACGTATGTTCCCATAGTAACGCCAATAGGGACTTTCCATTGACGTCAATGGGTGGAGTATT
TACGGTAAACTGCCCACTTGGCAGTACATCAAGTGTATCATATGCCAAGTACGCCCCCTATTGACGTCAA
TGACGGTAAATGGCCCGCCTGGCATTATGCCCAGTACATGACCTTATGGGACTTTCCTACTTGGCAGTAC
ATCTACGTATTAGTCATCGCTATTACCATGGTGATGCGGTTTTGGCAGTACATCAATGGGCGTGGATAGC
GGTTTGACTCACGGGGATTTCCAAGTCTCCACCCCATTGACGTCAATGGGAGTTTGTTTTGGCACCAAAA
TCAACGGGACTTTCCAAAATGTCGTAACAACTCCGCCCCATTGACGCAAATGGGCGGTAGGCGTGTACGG
TGGGAGGTCTATATAAGCAGAGCTCTCTGGCTAACTAGAGAACCCACTGCTTACTGGCTTATCGAAATTA
ATACGACTCACTATAGGGAGACCCAAGCTGGCTAGCGCTACCGGTCGCCACCATGGTGAGCAAGGGCGAG
GAGGATAACATGGCCATCATCAAGGAGTTCATGCGCTTCAAGGTGCACATGGAGGGCTCCGTGAACGGCC
ACGAGTTCGAGATCGAGGGCGAGGGCGAGGGCCGCCCCTACGAGGGCACCCAGACCGCCAAGCTGAAGGT
GACCAAGGGTGGCCCCCTGCCCTTCGCCTGGGACATCCTGTCCCCTCAGTTCATGTACGGCTCCAAGGCC
TACGTGAAGCACCCCGCCGACATCCCCGACTACTTGAAGCTGTCCTTCCCCGAGGGCTTCAATTGGGAGC
GCGTGATGAACTTCGAGGACGGCGGCGTGGTGACCGTGACCCAGGACTCCTCCCTGCAGGACGGCGAGTT
CATCTACAAGGTGAAGCTGCGCGGCACCAACTTCCCCTCCGACGGCCCCGTAATGCAGTGTCGTACCATG
GGCTGGGAGGCCTCCACTGAGCGGATGTACCCCGAGGACGGCGCCCTGAAGGGCGAGATCAAGCAGAGGC
TGAAGCTGAAGGACGGCGGCCACTACGACGCTGAGGTCAAGACCACCTACAAGGCCAAGAAGCCCGTGCA
GCTGCCCGGCGCCTACAACGTCGACATCAAGTTGGACATCCTTTCCCACAACGAGGACTACACCATCGTG
GAACAGTACGAACGCGCCGAGGGCCGCCACTCCACCGGCGGCATGGACGAGCTGTACAAGTCCGGACTCA
GATCTCGAGGAATGGTGAGCAAGGGCGAGGAGCTGTTCACCGGGGTGGTGCCCATCCTGGTCGAGCTGGA
CGGCGACGTAAACGGCCACAAGTTCAGCGTGTCCGGCGAGGGCGAGGGCGATGCCACCTACGGCAAGCTG
ACCCTGAAGTTCATCTGCACCACCGGCAAGCTGCCCGTGCCCTGGCCCACCCTCGTGACCACCCTGACCT
ACGGCGTGCAGTGCTTCAGCCGCTACCCCGACCACATGAAGCAGCACGACTTCTTCAAGTCCGCCATGCC
CGAAGGCTACGTCCAGGAGCGCACCATCTTCTTCAAGGACGACGGCAACTACAAGACCCGCGCCGAGGTG
AAGTTCGAGGGCGACACCCTGGTGAACCGCATCGAGCTGAAGGGCATCGACTTCAAGGAGGACGGCAACA
TCCTGGGGCACAAGCTGGAGTACAACTACAACAGCCACAACGTCTATATCATGGCCGACAAGCAGAAGAA
CGGCATCAAGGTGAACTTCAAGATCCGCCACAACATCGAGGACGGCAGCGTGCAGCTCGCCGACCACTAC
CAGCAGAACACCCCCATCGGCGACGGCCCCGTGCTGCTGCCCGACAACCACTACCTGAGCACCCAGTCCA
AGCTGAGCAAAGACCCCAACGAGAAGCGCGATCACATGGTCCTGCTGGAGTTCGTGACCGCCGCCGGGAT
CACTCTCGGCATGGACGAGCTGTACAAGTAAGGATCCACTAGTCCAGTGTGGTGGAATTCTGCAGATATC
CAGCACAGTGGCGGCCGCTCGAGTCTAGAGGGCCCGTTTAAACCCGCTGATCAGCCTCGACTGTGCCTTC
TAGTTGCCAGCCATCTGTTGTTTGCCCCTCCCCCGTGCCTTCCTTGACCCTGGAAGGTGCCACTCCCACT
GTCCTTTCCTAATAAAATGAGGAAATTGCATCGCATTGTCTGAGTAGGTGTCATTCTATTCTGGGGGGTG
GGGTGGGGCAGGACAGCAAGGGGGAGGATTGGGAAGACAATAGCAGGCATGCTGGGGATGCGGTGGGCTC
TATGGCTTCTGAGGCGGAAAGAACCAGCTGGGGCTCTAGGGGGTATCCCC
[124 nt withheld, positions 2501-2624]
C
[91 nt withheld, positions 2626-2716]
A
[49 nt withheld, positions 2718-2766]
CCTTTGACGTTGGAGTCCACGTTCTTT
[37 nt withheld, positions 2794-2830]
ACCCTATCTCGGTCTATTCTTTTGATTTATAAGGGATTTTGCCGATTTCGGCCTATTGGTTAAAAAATGA
GCTGATTTAACAAAAATTTAACGCGAATTAATTCTGTGGAATGTGTGTCAGTTAGGGTGTGGAAAGTCCC
CAGGCTCCCCAGCAGGCAGAAGTATGCAAAGCATGCATCTCAATTAGTCAGCAACCAGGTGTGGAAAGTC
CCCAGGCTCCCCAGCAGGCAGAAGTATGCAAAGCATGCATCTCAATTAGTCAGCAACCATAGTCCCGCCC
CTAACTCCGCCCATCCCGCCCCTAACTCCGCCCAGTTCCGCCCATTCTCCGCCCCATGGCTGACTAATTT
TTTTTATTTATGCAGAGGCCGAGGCCGCCTCTGCCTCTGAGCTATTCCAGAAGTAGTGAGGAGGCTTTTT
TGGAGGCCTAGGCTTTTGCAAAAAGCTCCCGGGAGCTTGTATATCCATTTTCGGATCTGATCAAGAGACA
GGATGAGGATCGTTTCGCATGATTGAACAAGATGGATTGCACGCAGGTTCTCCGGCCGCTTGGGTGGAGA
GGCTATTCGGCTATGACTGGGCACAACAGACAATCGGCTGCTCTGATGCCGCCGTGTTCCGGCTGTCAGC
GCAGGGGCGCCCGGTTCTTTTTGTCAAGACCGACCTGTCCGGTGCCCTGAATGAACTGCAGGACGAGGCA
GCGCGGCTATCGTGGCTGGCCACGACGGGCGTTCCTTGCGCAGCTGTGCTCGACGTTGTCACTGAAGCGG
GAAGGGACTGGCTGCTATTGGGCGAAGTGCCGGGGCAGGATCTCCTGTCATCTCACCTTGCTCCTGCCGA
GAAAGTATCCATCATGGCTGATGCAATGCGGCGGCTGCATACGCTTGATCCGGCTACCTGCCCATTCGAC
CACCAAGCGAAACATCGCATCGAGCGAGCACGTACTCGGATGGAAGCCGGTCTTGTCGATCAGGATGATC
TGGACGAAGAGCATCAGGGGCTCGCGCCAGCCGAACTGTTCGCCAGGCTCAAGGCGCGCATGCCCGACGG
CGAGGATCTCGTCGTGACCCATGGCGATGCCTGCTTGCCGAATATCATGGTGGAAAATGGCCGCTTTTCT
GGATTCATCGACTGTGGCCGGCTGGGTGTGGCGGACCGCTATCAGGACATAGCGTTGGCTACCCGTGATA
TTGCTGAAGAGCTTGGCGGCGAATGGGCTGACCGCTTCCTCGTGCTTTACGGTATCGCCGCTCCCGATTC
GCAGCGCATCGCCTTCTATCGCCTTCTTGACGAGTTCTTCTGAGCGGGACTCTGGGGTTCGAAATGACCG
ACCAAGCGACGCCCAACCTGCCATCACGAGATTTCGATTCCACCGCCGCCTTCTATGAAAGGTTGGGCTT
CGGAATCGTTTTCCGGGACGCCGGCTGGATGATCCTCCAGCGCGGGGATCTCATGCTGGAGTTCTTCGCC
CACCCCAACTTGTTTATTGCAGCTTATAATGGTTACAAATAAAGCAATAGCATCACAAATTTCACAAATA
AAGCATTTTTTTCACTGCATTCTAGTTGTGGTTTGTCCAAACTCATCAATGTATCTTATCATGTCTGTAT
ACCGTCGACCTCTAGCTAGAGCTTGGCGTAATCATGGTCATAGCTGTTTCCTGTGTGAAATTGTTATCCG
CTCACAATTCCACACAACATACGAGCCGGAAGCATAAAGTGTAAAGCCTGGGGTGCCTAATGAGTGAGCT
AACTCACATTAATTGCGTTGCGCTCACTGCCCGCTTTCCAGTCGGGAAACCTGTCGTGCCAGCTGCATTA
ATGAATCGGCCAACGCGCGGGGAGAGGCGGTTTGCGTATTGGGCGCTCTTCCGCTTCCTCGCTCACTGAC
TCGCTGCGCTCGGTCGTTCGGCTGCGGCGAGCGGTATCAGCTCACTCAAAGGCGGTAATACGGTTATCCA
CAGAATCAGGGGATAACGCAGGAAAGAACATGTGAGCAAAAGGCCAGCAAAAGGCCAGGAACCGTAAAAA
GGCCGCGTTGCTGGCGTTTTTCCATAGGCTCCGCCCCCCTGACGAGCATCACAAAAATCGACGCTCAAGT
CAGAGGTGGCGAAACCCGACAGGACTATAAAGATACCAGGCGTTTCCCCCTGGAAGCTCCCTCGTGCGCT
CTCCTGTTCCGACCCTGCCGCTTACCGGATACCTGTCCGCCTTTCTCCCTTCGGGAAGCGTGGCGCTTTC
TCATAGCTCACGCTGTAGGTATCTCAGTTCGGTGTAGGTCGTTCGCTCCAAGCTGGGCTGTGTGCACGAA
CCCCCCGTTCAGCCCGACCGCTGCGCCTTATCCGGTAACTATCGTCTTGAGTCCAACCCGGTAAGACACG
ACTTATCGCCACTGGCAGCAGCCACTGGTAACAGGATTAGCAGAGCGAGGTATGTAGGCGGTGCTACAGA
GTTCTTGAAGTGGTGGCCTAACTACGGCTACACTAGAAGAACAGTATTTGGTATCTGCGCTCTGCTGAAG
CCAGTTACCTTCGGAAAAAGAGTTGGTAGCTCTTGATCCGGCAAACAAACCACCGCTGGTAGCGGTGGTT
TTTTTGTTTGCAAGCAGCAGATTACGCGCAGAAAAAAAGGATCTCAAGAAGATCCTTTGATCTTTTCTAC
GGGGTCTGACGCTCAGTGGAACGAAAACTCACGTTAAGGGATTTTGGTCATGAGATTATCAAAAAGGATC
TTCACCTAGATCCTTTTAAATTAAAAATGAAGTTTTAAATCAATCTAAAGTATATATGAGTAAACTTGGT
CTGACAGTTACCAATGCTTAATCAGTGAGGCACCTATCTCAGCGATCTGTCTATTTCGTTCATCCATAGT
TGCCTGACTCCCCGTCGTGTAGATAACTACGATACGGGAGGGCTTACCATCTGGCCCCAGTGCTGCAATG
ATACCGCGAGACCCACGCTCACCGGCTCCAGATTTATCAGCAATAAACCAGCCAGCCGGAAGGGCCGAGC
GCAGAAGTGGTCCTGCAACTTTATCCGCCTCCATCCAGTCTATTAATTGTTGCCGGGAAGCTAGAGTAAG
TAGTTCGCCAGTTAATAGTTTGCGCAACGTTGTTGCCATTGCTACAGGCATCGTGGTGTCACGCTCGTCG
TTTGGTATGGCTTCATTCAGCTCCGGTTCCCAACGATCAAGGCGAGTTACATGATCCCCCATGTTGTGCA
AAAAAGCGGTTAGCTCCTTCGGTCCTCCGATCGTTGTCAGAAGTAAGTTGGCCGCAGTGTTATCACTCAT
GGTTATGGCAGCACTGCATAATTCTCTTACTGTCATGCCATCCGTAAGATGCTTTTCTGTGACTGGTGAG
TACTCAACCAAGTCATTCTGAGAATAGTGTATGCGGCGACCGAGTTGCTCTTGCCCGGCGTCAATACGGG
ATAATACCGCGCCACATAGCAGAACTTTAAAAGTGCTCATCATTGGAAAACGTTCTTCGGGGCGAAAACT
CTCAAGGATCTTACCGCTGTTGAGATCCAGTTCGATGTAACCCACTCGTGCACCCAACTGATCTTCAGCA
TCTTTTACTTTCACCAGCGTTTCTGGGTGAGCAAAAACAGGAAGGCAAAATGCCGCAAAAAAGGGAATAA
GGGCGACACGGAAATGTTGAATACTCATACTCTTCCTTTTTCAATATTATTGAAGCATTTATCAGGGTTA
TTGTCTCATGAGCGGATACATATTTGAATGTATTTAGAAAAATAAACAAATAGGGGTTCCGCGCACATTT
CCCCGAAAAGTGCCACCTGACGTCGACGGATCGGGAGATCTCCCGATCCCCTATGGTGCACTCTCAGTAC
AATCTGCTCTGATGCCGCATAGTTAAGCCAGTATCTGCTCCCTGCTTGTGTGTTGGAGGTCGCTGAGTAG
TGCGCGAGCAAAATTTAAGCTACAACAAGGCAAGGCTTGACCGACAATTGCATGAAGAATCTGCTTAGGG
TTAGGCGTTTTGCGCTGCTTCGCGATGTACGGGCCAGATATACGCGTT
Features (pLannotate 1.2.2; 22 found; start..end, strand, type, name):
      1..380     +  enhancer       CMV enhancer: human cytomegalovirus immediate early enhancer
    381..584     +  promoter       CMV promoter: human cytomegalovirus (CMV) immediate early promoter
    580..613     +  LTR            5' LTR (truncated) (fragment): truncated 5' long terminal repeat (LTR) from HIV-1
    629..647     +  promoter       T7 promoter: promoter for bacteriophage T7 RNA polymerase
    683..1390    +  CDS            mCherry2: mCherry2 is a basic (constitutively fluorescent) red fluorescent protein published in 2017, derived from Discosoma sp.. It has very low acid sensitivity.
   1391..1409    +  misc_feature   MCS (fragment): multiple cloning site
   1412..2131    +  CDS            mEGFP: enhanced GFP with monomerizing A206K mutation (Zacharias et al., 2002) mammalian codon-optimized
   2231..2455    +  polyA_signal   bGH poly(A) signal: bovine growth hormone polyadenylation signal
   2459..2480    +  promoter       SV40 promoter (fragment): SV40 enhancer and early promoter
   2501..2929    +  rep_origin     f1 ori (sequence partly withheld): f1 bacteriophage origin of replication; arrow indicates direction of (+) strand synthesis
   2943..3272    +  promoter       SV40 promoter: SV40 enhancer and early promoter
   3339..4130    +  CDS            neo: KKA2_KLEPN - Also known as kan, nptII. Experimental evidence at protein level: Swiss-Prot protein existence level 1. Resistance to kanamycin, neomycin, paromomycin, ribostamycin, butirosin and gentamicin B. From Klebsiella pneumoniae.
   4154..4312    +  CDS            ble (fragment): BLE_KLEPN - Experimental evidence at protein level: Swiss-Prot protein existence level 1. Binding protein with a strong affinity to the bleomycin family of antibiotics. Binds to CL990; an antimitotic-antibiotic compound. From Klebsiella pneumoniae.
   4307..4428    +  polyA_signal   SV40 poly(A) signal: SV40 polyadenylation signal
   4501..4517    -  protein_bind   lac operator: The lac repressor binds to the lac operator to inhibit transcription in E. coli. This inhibition can be relieved by adding lactose or isopropyl-β-D-thiogalactopyranoside (IPTG). lac repressor encoded by lacI
   4525..4555    -  promoter       lac promoter: promoter for the E. coli lac operon
   4570..4591    -  protein_bind   CAP binding site: CAP binding activates transcription in the presence of cAMP. E. coli catabolite activator protein
   4604..4696    -  CDS            lacI (fragment): lac repressor; lacI; The lac repressor binds to the lac operator to inhibit transcription in E. coli. This inhibition can be relieved by adding lactose or isopropyl-β-D-thiogalactopyranoside (IPTG).
   4879..5467    -  rep_origin     ori: high-copy-number ColE1/pMB1/pBR322/pUC origin of replication
   5638..6498    -  CDS            AmpR: β-lactamase; bla; confers resistance to ampicillin, carbenicillin, and related antibiotics
   6499..6603    -  promoter       AmpR promoter: bla
   6662..6714    -  misc_feature   bom (fragment): basis of mobility region from pBR322
