[The description below was written by a language model from this plasmid's Addgene catalogue record and pLannotate feature annotations shown in this document.]
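Description:
mCherry2-mEGFP is a mammalian expression plasmid built on the pcDNA3.1+ backbone that encodes a tandem fusion of two monomeric fluorescent proteins, described in the record as a "hetero-dimer." In the 6,868 nt sequenced record, the human cytomegalovirus immediate early enhancer and promoter drive a red mCherry2 coding sequence followed, after a short residual multiple-cloning-site segment that serves as the junction, by mEGFP (enhanced GFP carrying the monomerizing A206K mutation). Transcripts terminate at the bovine growth hormone polyadenylation signal. A T7 promoter lies between the CMV promoter and the insert, as is usual for this backbone, and would allow in vitro transcription. The restriction sites used for cloning are not recorded.

The plasmid is propagated in E. coli through a high-copy ColE1/pUC-type origin with ampicillin selection from the β-lactamase gene, and an f1 origin is also present. For mammalian cells, a separate cassette places the neomycin phosphotransferase gene under the SV40 early promoter with an SV40 poly(A) signal, which permits G418 selection of stable transfectants. Several small annotated fragments (an HIV-1 LTR piece, ble, lacI, bom, and the lac promoter/operator region) appear to be backbone remnants or partial sequence matches rather than functional elements.

Because the two spectrally distinct fluorophores are joined in a fixed one-to-one ratio within a single polypeptide, a construct of this kind typically serves as a positive control or calibration standard for two-colour fluorescence measurements. This fits the associated work on choosing fluorescent protein tags for quantifying protein oligomerization in living cells.
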