Addgene plasmid #127814: mCherry2-mEGFP
Purpose: Hetero-dimer mCherry2-mEGFP expression vector
Depositing lab: Salvatore Chiantia. Publication: Optimal fluorescent protein tags for quantifying protein oligomerization in living cells. Dunsing V, Luckner M, Zuhlke B, Petazzi RA, Herrmann A, Chiantia S. Sci Rep. 2018 Jul 13;8(1):10634. doi: 10.1038/s41598-018-28858-0. PubMed 30006597.
Backbone
  Vector backbone: pcDNA3.1+
  Vector type: Mammalian Expression
Growth in bacteria
  Bacterial resistance: Ampicillin, 100 μg/mL
  Growth temperature: 37°C
  Growth strain: DH5alpha
  Copy number: High Copy
Gene/Insert
  Gene/Insert name: mCherry2-mEGFP
  Cloning method: Restriction Enzyme; 5′ cloning site Unknown (unknown if destroyed); 3′ cloning site Unknown (unknown if destroyed)
Terms and licenses: Academic/Nonprofit Terms; Industry Terms: Not Available to Industry
How to cite: mCherry2-mEGFP was a gift from Salvatore Chiantia (Addgene plasmid # 127814 ; http://n2t.net/addgene:127814 ; RRID:Addgene_127814)
